>Addgene plasmid #98891 | pB7WG_ASX | addgene full sequence | sequence record 201572 | Addgene NGS Result
CAGGGTTCCCCTCGGGATCAAAGTACTTTAAAGTACTTTAAAGTACTTTAAAGTACTTTGATCCAACCCC
TCCGCTGCTATAGTGCAGTCGGCTTCTGACGTTCAGTGCAGCCGTCTTCTGAAAACGACATGTCGCACAA
GTCCTAAGTTACGCGACAGGCTGCCGCCCTGCCCTTTTCCTGGCGTTTTCTTGTCGCGTGTTTTAGTCGC
ATAAAGTAGAATACTTGCGACTAGAACCGGAGACATTACGCCATGAACAAGAGCGCCGCCGCTGGCCTGC
TGGGCTATGCCCGCGTCAGCACCGACGACCAGGACTTGACCAACCAACGGGCCGAACTGCACGCGGCCGG
CTGCACCAAGCTGTTTTCCGAGAAGATCACCGGCACCAGGCGCGACCGCCCGGAGCTGGCCAGGATGCTT
GACCACCTACGCCCTGGCGACGTTGTGACAGTGACCAGGCTAGACCGCCTGGCCCGCAGCACCCGCGACC
TACTGGACATTGCCGAGCGCATCCAGGAGGCCGGCGCGGGCCTGCGTAGCCTGGCAGAGCCGTGGGCCGA
CACCACCACGCCGGCCGGCCGCATGGTGTTGACCGTGTTCGCCGGCATTGCCGAGTTCGAGCGTTCCCTA
ATCATCGACCGCACCCGGAGCGGGCGCGAGGCCGCCAAGGCCCGAGGCGTGAAGTTTGGCCCCCGCCCTA
CCCTCACCCCGGCACAGATCGCGCACGCCCGCGAGCTGATCGACCAGGAAGGCCGCACCGTGAAAGAGGC
GGCTGCACTGCTTGGCGTGCATCGCTCGACCCTGTACCGCGCACTTGAGCGCAGCGAGGAAGTGACGCCC
ACCGAGGCCAGGCGGCGCGGTGCCTTCCGTGAGGACGCATTGACCGAGGCCGACGCCCTGGCGGCCGCCG
AGAATGAACGCCAAGAGGAACAAGCATGAAACCGCACCAGGACGGCCAGGACGAACCGTTTTTCATTACC
GAAGAGATCGAGGCGGAGATGATCGCGGCCGGGTACGTGTTCGAGCCGCCCGCGCACGTCTCAACCGTGC
GGCTGCATGAAATCCTGGCCGGTTTGTCTGATGCCAAGCTGGCGGCCTGGCCGGCCAGCTTGGCCGCTGA
AGAAACCGAGCGCCGCCGTCTAAAAAGGTGATGTGTATTTGAGTAAAACAGCTTGCGTCATGCGGTCGCT
GCGTATATGATGCGATGAGTAAATAAACAAATACGCAAGGGGAACGCATGAAGGTTATCGCTGTACTTAA
CCAGAAAGGCGGGTCAGGCAAGACGACCATCGCAACCCATCTAGCCCGCGCCCTGCAACTCGCCGGGGCC
GATGTTCTGTTAGTCGATTCCGATCCCCAGGGCAGTGCCCGCGATTGGGCGGCCGTGCGGGAAGATCAAC
CGCTAACCGTTGTCGGCATCGACCGCCCGACGATTGACCGCGACGTGAAGGCCATCGGCCGGCGCGACTT
CGTAGTGATCGACGGAGCGCCCCAGGCGGCGGACTTGGCTGTGTCCGCGATCAAGGCAGCCGACTTCGTG
CTGATTCCGGTGCAGCCAAGCCCTTACGACATATGGGCCACCGCCGACCTGGTGGAGCTGGTTAAGCAGC
GCATTGAGGTCACGGATGGAAGGCTACAAGCGGCCTTTGTCGTGTCGCGGGCGATCAAAGGCACGCGCAT
CGGCGGTGAGGTTGCCGAGGCGCTGGCCGGGTACGAGCTGCCCATTCTTGAGTCCCGTATCACGCAGCGC
GTGAGCTACCCAGGCACTGCCGCCGCCGGCACAACCGTTCTTGAATCAGAACCCGAGGGCGACGCTGCCC
GCGAGGTCCAGGCGCTGGCCGCTGAAATTAAATCAAAACTCATTTGAGTTAATGAGGTAAAGAGAAAATG
AGCAAAAGCACAAACACGCTAAGTGCCGGCCGTCCGAGCGCACGCAGCAGCAAGGCTGCAACGTTGGCCA
GCCTGGCAGACACGCCAGCCATGAAGCGGGTCAACTTTCAGTTGCCGGCGGAGGATCACACCAAGCTGAA
GATGTACGCGGTACGCCAAGGCAAGACCATTACCGAGCTGCTATCTGAATACATCGCGCAGCTACCAGAG
TAAATGAGCAAATGAATAAATGAGTAGATGAATTTTAGCGGCTAAAGGAGGCGGCATGGAAAATCAAGAA
CAACCAGGCACCGACGCCGTGGAATGCCCCATGTGTGGAGGAACGGGCGGTTGGCCAGGCGTAAGCGGCT
GGGTTGTCTGCCGGCCCTGCAATGGCACTGGAACCCCCAAGCCCGAGGAATCGGCGTGAGCGGTCGCAAA
CCATCCGGCCCGGTACAAATCGGCGCGGCGCTGGGTGATGACCTGGTGGAGAAGTTGAAGGCCGCGCAGG
CCGCCCAGCGGCAACGCATCGAGGCAGAAGCACGCCCCGGTGAATCGTGGCAAGCGGCCGCTGATCGAAT
CCGCAAAGAATCCCGGCAACCGCCGGCAGCCGGTGCGCCGTCGATTAGGAAGCCGCCCAAGGGCGACGAG
CAACCAGATTTTTTCGTTCCGATGCTCTATGACGTGGGCACCCGCGATAGTCGCAGCATCATGGACGTGG
CCGTTTTCCGTCTGTCGAAGCGTGACCGACGAGCTGGCGAGGTGATCCGCTACGAGCTTCCAGACGGGCA
CGTAGAGGTTTCCGCAGGGCCGGCCGGCATGGCCAGTGTGTGGGATTACGACCTGGTACTGATGGCGGTT
TCCCATCTAACCGAATCCATGAACCGATACCGGGAAGGGAAGGGAGACAAGCCCGGCCGCGTGTTCCGTC
CACACGTTGCGGACGTACTCAAGTTCTGCCGGCGAGCCGATGGCGGAAAGCAGAAAGACGACCTGGTAGA
AACCTGCATTCGGTTAAACACCACGCACGTTGCCATGCAGCGTACGAAGAAGGCCAAGAACGGCCGCCTG
GTGACGGTATCCGAGGGTGAAGCCTTGATTAGCCGCTACAAGATCGTAAAGAGCGAAACCGGGCGGCCGG
AGTACATCGAGATCGAGCTAGCTGATTGGATGTACCGCGAGATCACAGAAGGCAAGAACCCGGACGTGCT
GACGGTTCACCCCGATTACTTTTTGATCGATCCCGGCATCGGCCGTTTTCTCTACCGCCTGGCACGCCGC
GCCGCAGGCAAGGCAGAAGCCAGATGGTTGTTCAAGACGATCTACGAACGCAGTGGCAGCGCCGGAGAGT
TCAAGAAGTTCTGTTTCACCGTGCGCAAGCTGATCGGGTCAAATGACCTGCCGGAGTACGATTTGAAGGA
GGAGGCGGGGCAGGCTGGCCCGATCCTAGTCATGCGCTACCGCAACCTGATCGAGGGCGAAGCATCCGCC
GGTTCCTAATGTACGGAGCAGATGCTAGGGCAAATTGCCCTAGCAGGGGAAAAAGGTCGAAAAGGTCTCT
TTCCTGTGGATAGCACGTACATTGGGAACCCAAAGCCGTACATTGGGAACCGGAACCCGTACATTGGGAA
CCCAAAGCCGTACATTGGGAACCGGTCACACATGTAAGTGACTGATATAAAAGAGAAAAAAGGCGATTTT
TCCGCCTAAAACTCTTTAAAACTTATTAAAACTCTTAAAACCCGCCTGGCCTGTGCATAACTGTCTGGCC
AGCGCACAGCCGAAGAGCTGCAAAAAGCGCCTACCCTTCGGTCGCTGCGCTCCCTACGCCCCGCCGCTTC
GCGTCGGCCTATCGCGGCCGCTGGCCGCTCAAAAATGGCTGGCCTACGGCCAGGCAATCTACCAGGGCGC
GGACAAGCCGCGCCGTCGCCACTCGACCGCCGGCGCCCACATCAAGGCACCCTGCCTCGCGCGTTTCGGT
GATGACGGTGAAAACCTCTGACACATGCAGCTCCCGGAGACGGTCACAGCTTGTCTGTAAGCGGATGCCG
GGAGCAGACAAGCCCGTCAGGGCGCGTCAGCGGGTGTTGGCGGGTGTCGGGGCGCAGCCATGACCCAGTC
ACGTAGCGATAGCGGAGTGTATACTGGCTTAACTATGCGGCATCAGAGCAGATTGTACTGAGAGTGCACC
ATATGCGGTGTGAAATACCGCACAGATGCGTAAGGAGAAAATACCGCATCAGGCGCTCTTCCGCTTCCTC
GCTCACTGACTCGCTGCGCTCGGTCGTTCGGCTGCGGCGAGCGGTATCAGCTCACTCAAAGGCGGTAATA
CGGTTATCCACAGAATCAGGGGATAACGCAGGAAAGAACATGTGAGCAAAAGGCCAGCAAAAGGCCAGGA
ACCGTAAAAAGGCCGCGTTGCTGGCGTTTTTCCATAGGCTCCGCCCCCCTGACGAGCATCACAAAAATCG
ACGCTCAAGTCAGAGGTGGCGAAACCCGACAGGACTATAAAGATACCAGGCGTTTCCCCCTGGAAGCTCC
CTCGTGCGCTCTCCTGTTCCGACCCTGCCGCTTACCGGATACCTGTCCGCCTTTCTCCCTTCGGGAAGCG
TGGCGCTTTCTCATAGCTCACGCTGTAGGTATCTCAGTTCGGTGTAGGTCGTTCGCTCCAAGCTGGGCTG
TGTGCACGAACCCCCCGTTCAGCCCGACCGCTGCGCCTTATCCGGTAACTATCGTCTTGAGTCCAACCCG
GTAAGACACGACTTATCGCCACTGGCAGCAGCCACTGGTAACAGGATTAGCAGAGCGAGGTATGTAGGCG
GTGCTACAGAGTTCTTGAAGTGGTGGCCTAACTACGGCTACACTAGAAGGACAGTATTTGGTATCTGCGC
TCTGCTGAAGCCAGTTACCTTCGGAAAAAGAGTTGGTAGCTCTTGATCCGGCAAACAAACCACCGCTGGT
AGCGGTGGTTTTTTTGTTTGCAAGCAGCAGATTACGCGCAGAAAAAAAGGATCTCAAGAAGATCCTTTGA
TCTTTTCTACGGGGTCTGACGCTCAGTGGAACGAAAACTCACGTTAAGGGATTTTGGTCATGCATGATAT
ATCTCCCAATTTGTGTAGGGCTTATTATGCACGCTTAAAAATAATAAAAGCAGACTTGACCTGATAGTTT
GGCTGTGAGCAATTATGTGCTTAGTGCATCTAACGCTTGAGTTAAGCCGCGCCGCGAAGCGGCGTCGGCT
TGAACGAATTTCTAGCTAGACATTATTTGCCGACTACCTTGGTGATCTCGCCTTTCACGTAGTGGACAAA
TTCTTCCAACTGATCTGCGCGCGAGGCCAAGCGATCTTCTTCTTGTCCAAGATAAGCCTGTCTAGCTTCA
AGTATGACGGGCTGATACTGGGCCGGCAGGCGCTCCATTGCCCAGTCGGCAGCGACATCCTTCGGCGCGA
TTTTGCCGGTTACTGCGCTGTACCAAATGCGGGACAACGTAAGCACTACATTTCGCTCATCGCCAGCCCA
GTCGGGCGGCGAGTTCCATAGCGTTAAGGTTTCATTTAGCGCCTCAAATAGATCCTGTTCAGGAACCGGA
TCAAAGAGTTCCTCCGCCGCTGGACCTACCAAGGCAACGCTATGTTCTCTTGCTTTTGTCAGCAAGATAG
CCAGATCAATGTCGATCGTGGCTGGCTCGAAGATACCTGCAAGAATGTCATTGCGCTGCCATTCTCCAAA
TTGCAGTTCGCGCTTAGCTGGATAACGCCACGGAATGATGTCGTCGTGCACAACAATGGTGACTTCTACA
GCGCGGAGAATCTCGCTCTCTCCAGGGGAAGCCGAAGTTTCCAAAAGGTCGTTGATCAAAGCTCGCCGCG
TTGTTTCATCAAGCCTTACGGTCACCGTAACCAGCAAATCAATATCACTGTGTGGCTTCAGGCCGCCATC
CACTGCGGAGCCGTACAAATGTACGGCCAGCAACGTCGGTTCGAGATGGCGCTCGATGACGCCAACTACC
TCTGATAGTTGAGTCGATACTTCGGCGATCACCGCTTCCCCCATGATGTTTAACTTTGTTTTAGGGCGAC
TGCCCTGCTGCGTAACATCGTTGCTGCTCCATAACATCAAACATCGACCCACGGCGTAACGCGCTTGCTG
CTTGGATGCCCGAGGCATAGACTGTACCCCAAAAAAACAGTCATAACAAGCCATGAAAACCGCCACTGCG
CCGTTACCACCGCTGCGTTCGGTCAAGGTTCTGGACCAGTTGCGTGAGCGCATACGCTACTTGCATTACA
GCTTACGAACCGAACAGGCTTATGTCCACTGGGTTCGTGCCCGAATTGATCACAGGCAGCAACGCTCTGT
CATCGTTACAATCAACATGCTACCCTCCGCGAGATCATCCGTGTTTCAAACCCGGCAGCTTAGTTGCCGT
TCTTCCGAATAGCATCGGTAACATGAGCAAAGTCTGCCGCCTTACAACGGCTCTCCCGCTGACGCCGTCC
CGGACTGATGGGCTGCCTGTATCGAGTGGTGATTTTGTGCCGAGCTGCCGGTCGGGGAGCTGTTGGCTGG
CTGGTGGCAGGATATATTGTGGTGTAAACAAATTGACGCTTAGACAACTTAATAACACATTGCGGACGTT
TTTAATGTACTGAATTAACGCCGAATTGAATTATCAGCTTGCATGCCGGTCGATCTAGTAACATAGATGA
CACCGCGCGCGATAATTTATCCTAGTTTGCGCGCTATATTTTGTTTTCTATCGCGTATTAAATGTATAAT
TGCGGGACTCTAATCATAAAAACCCATCTCATAAATAACGTCATGCATTACATGTTAATTATTACATGCT
TAACGTAATTCAACAGAAATTATATGATAATCATCGCAAGACCGGCAACAGGATTCAATCTTAAGAAACT
TTATTGCCAAATGTTTGAACGATCTGCTTGACTCTAGGGGTCATCAGATTTCGGTGACGGGCAGGACCGG
ACGGGGCGGCACCGGCAGGCTGAAGTCCAGCTGCCAGAAACCCACGTCATGCCAGTTCCCGTGCTTGAAG
CCGGCCGCCCGCAGCATGCCGCGGGGGGCATATCCGAGCGCCTCGTGCATGCGCACGCTCGGGTCGTTGG
GCAGCCCGATGACAGCGACCACGCTCTTGAAGCCCTGTGCCTCCAGGGACTTCAGCAGGTGGGTGTAGAG
CGTGGAGCCCAGTCCCGTCCGCTGGTGGCGGGGGGAGACGTACACGGTCGACTCGGCCGTCCAGTCGTAG
GCGTTGCGTGCCTTCCAGGGACCCGCGTAGGCGATGCCGGCGACCTCGCCGTCCACCTCGGCGACGAGCC
AGGGATAGCGCTCCCGCAGACGGACGAGGTCGTCCGTCCACTCCTGCGGTTCCTGCGGCTCGGTACGGAA
GTTGACCGTGCTTGTCTCGATGTAGTGGTTGACGATGGTGCAGACCGCCGGCATGTCCGCCTCGGTGGCA
CGGCGGATGTCGGCCGGGCGTCGTTCTGGGCTCATGGTAGATCCCCTCGATCGAGTTGAGAGTGAATATG
AGACTCTAATTGGATACCGAGGGGAATTTATGGAACGTCAGTGGAGCATTTTTGACAAGAAATATTTGCT
AGCTGATAGTGACCTTAGGCGACTTTTGAACGCGCAATAATGGTTTCTGACGTATGTGCTTAGCTCATTA
AACTCCAGAAACCCGCGGCTCAGTGGCTCCTTCAACGTTGCGGTTCTGTCAGTTCCAAACGTAAAACGGC
TTGTCCCGCGTCATCGGCGGGGGTCATAACGTGACTCCCTTAATTCTCCGCTCATGATCGATAATTCGCG
GTACCCGGGGATCCTAGGGATAACAGGGTAATATCCCTATTGTCCCATTAAAATAGGAAAGTCTGGTAAC
TCAGGACACTGTATCTGCTACGCTGTTTATAAGCTTGGCTTACTAAAAGCCAGATAACAGTATGCGTATT
TGCGCGCTGATTTTTGCGGTATAAGAATATATACTGATATGTATACCCGAAGTATGTCAAAAAGAGGTAT
GCTATGAAGCAGCGTATTACAGTGACAGTTGACAGCGACAGCTATCAGTTGCTCAAGGCATATATGATGT
CAATATCTCCGGTCTGGTAAGCACAACCATGCAGAATGAAGCCCGTCGTCTGCGTGCCGAACGCTGGAAA
GCGGAAAATCAGGAAGGGATGGCTGAGGTCGCCCGGTTTATTGAAATGAACGGCTCTTTTGCTGACGAGA
ACAGGGGCTGGTGAAATGCAGTTTAAGGTTTACACCTATAAAAGAGAGAGCCGTTATCGTCTGTTTGTGG
ATGTACAGAGTGATATTATTGACACGCCCGGGCGACGGATGGTGATCCCCCTGGCCAGTGCACGTCTGCT
GTCAGATAAAGTCCCCCGTGAACTTTACCCGGTGGTGCATATCGGGGATGAAAGCTGGCGCATGATGACC
ACCGATATGGCCAGTGTGCCGGTCTCCGTTATCGGGGAAGAAGTGGCTGATCTCAGCCACCGCGAAAATG
ACATCAAAAACGCCATTAACCTGATGTTCTGGGGAATATAAATGTCAGGCTCCCTTATACACAGCCAGTA
AGCTTTAAGGTTTCAGTCACACTACGGATACTTTTACAACGGGAGCAGTTATTCAATTACCCTGTTATCC
CTACAGCTTAGCTTGAGCTTGGATCAGATTGTCGTTTCCCGCCTTCAGTTTAAACTATCAGTGTTTGACA
GGATATATTGGCGGGTAAACCTAAGAGAAAAGAGCGTTTATTAGAATAATCGGATATTTAAAAGGGCGTG
AAAAGGTTTATCCGTTCGTCCATTTGTATGTGCATGCCAACCA
Features (pLannotate 1.2.2; 19 found; start..end, strand, type, name):
    277..678     +  CDS            Y4CG_SINFN (fragment): Protein inferred from homology: Swiss-Prot protein existence level 3. From Sinorhizobium fredii (strain NBRC 101917 / NGR234).
   1238..1867    +  CDS            pVS1 StaA: stability protein from the Pseudomonas plasmid pVS1 (Heeb et al., 2000)
   2296..3369    +  CDS            pVS1 RepA: replication protein from the Pseudomonas plasmid pVS1 (Heeb et al., 2000)
   3435..3629    +  rep_origin     pVS1 oriV: origin of replication for the Pseudomonas plasmid pVS1 (Heeb et al., 2000)
   3832..3871    +  CDS            rop (fragment): Rop protein, which maintains plasmids at low copy number; rop
   3973..4113    +  misc_feature   bom: basis of mobility region from pBR322
   4299..4887    -  rep_origin     ori: high-copy-number ColE1/pMB1/pBR322/pUC origin of replication
   5133..5920    -  CDS            SmR (fragment): aminoglycoside adenylyltransferase (Murphy, 1985); aadA; confers resistance to spectinomycin and streptomycin
   5931..5987    -  CDS            GmR (fragment): gentamycin acetyltransferase; aacC1; confers resistance to gentamycin
   6163..6186    -  promoter       Pc promoter (fragment): intI1 (promoter lies within the coding sequence); class 1 integron promoter
   6445..6469    +  misc_feature   LB T-DNA repeat: left border repeat from nopaline C58 T-DNA
   6562..6814    -  terminator     NOS terminator: nopaline synthase terminator and poly(A) signal
   6837..7385    -  CDS            bar: PAT_STRHY - Experimental evidence at protein level: Swiss-Prot protein existence level 1. Inactivates phosphinothricin (PPT) by transfer of an acetyl group from acetyl CoA. Can also acetylate demethylphosphinothricin but not PTT or glutamate. This enzyme is an effector of phosphinothricin tripeptide (PTT or bialaphos) resistance. From Streptomyces hygroscopicus. Introduced by genetic manipulation and expressed in glufosinate-tolerant maize by Dekalb Genetics.
   7427..7606    -  promoter       NOS promoter: nopaline synthase promoter
   7699..7715    +  misc_feature   MCS (fragment): pUC18/19 multiple cloning site
   7807..7882    +  intron         PDK intron (fragment): pdk; modified pyruvate orthophosphate dikinase intron from Flaveria trinervia 3.0
   7973..8131    +  CDS            ccdA (fragment): CCDA_ECO57 - Also known as H, letA. Experimental evidence at protein level: Swiss-Prot protein existence level 1. Antitoxin component of a type II toxin-antitoxin (TA) system which inhibits the post-segregational killing (PSK) of plasmid-free cells, also referred to as a plasmid addiction system. Binds to and blocks the activity of CcdB; will also remove bound CcdB protein from the CcdB-GyrA complex by forming a CcdA-CcdB complex, a process termed rejuvenation. Functions as a transcriptional corepressor for the ccdAB operon, repression also requires CcdB (By similarity). From Escherichia coli
   8136..8441    +  CDS            ccdB: CcdB, a bacterial toxin that poisons DNA gyrase; ccdB; Plasmids containing the ccdB gene cannot be propagated in standard E. coli strains.
   8606..8630    +  misc_feature   RB T-DNA repeat: right border repeat from nopaline C58 T-DNA
