[The description below was written by a language model from this plasmid's Addgene catalogue record and pLannotate feature annotations shown in this document.]
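Description:
pB7WG_ASX is an empty binary plant expression vector derived from the pB7WG Gateway destination vector and adapted as a recipient for multigene assemblies built with the AssemblX cloning system. It is a T-DNA shuttle plasmid. A ColE1/pMB1-type origin with the pBR322 bom region supports high-copy replication in E. coli. The pVS1 oriV, with the RepA replication and StaA stability proteins, is a broad-host-range module commonly used in binary vectors for maintenance in Agrobacterium. Bacterial selection relies on the aadA (SmR) gene, which confers spectinomycin/streptomycin resistance. The catalogue lists a backbone size of 9,915 bp, which evidently refers to the parental vector, whereas the sequenced construct is 8,723 nt.

Two elements lie between the nopaline-type left and right T-DNA border repeats. Next to the left border is the plant selection cassette, in which the bar gene (phosphinothricin acetyltransferase) is driven by the NOS promoter and closed by the NOS terminator, giving Basta/glufosinate resistance in transformed plants. Towards the right border is the cloning site. According to the record, the original T35S–attR2–ccdB–attR1 Gateway cassette was removed and replaced with an I-SceI–A0–HindIII–ccdB–HindIII–B0–I-SceI cassette. The feature table annotates the ccdB toxin gene and a ccdA fragment here, but not the A0 and B0 homology regions or the restriction sites themselves.

HindIII digestion would release ccdB and expose A0 and B0, so that an AssemblX multigene module can be inserted by homology-based assembly. Loss of ccdB then counterselects against uncut vector in standard E. coli strains, which is why the empty plasmid must be kept in a ccdB-tolerant strain. The vector carries no plant promoter or terminator for the cargo, so expression units must be supplied complete within the assembled insert.
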