Addgene plasmid #98891: pB7WG_ASX
Purpose: (Empty Backbone) Plant expression vector for multigene cloning
Depositing lab: Kristina Gruden. Depositing organization: National Institute of Biology. Publication: Plant X-tender: An extension of the AssemblX system for the assembly and expression of multigene constructs in plants. Lukan T, Machens F, Coll A, Baebler S, Messerschmidt K, Gruden K. PLoS One. 2018 Jan 4;13(1):e0190526. doi: 10.1371/journal.pone.0190526. eCollection 2018. PubMed 29300787.
Backbone
  Vector backbone: pB7WG
  Backbone manufacturer: VIB
  Backbone size (bp): 9915
  Modifications to backbone: Release of T35S–AttR2–ccdB–AttR1 cassette from the vector backbone. Introduction of I-SceI–A0–HindIII–ccdB–HindIII–B0–I-SceI cassette, to add A0 and B0 AssemblX compatible homology regions with flanking restriction enzymes recognition sites and the ccdB gene. pB7WG_ASX is compatible with AssemblX cloning system.
  Vector type: Plant Expression, Synthetic Biology
  Selectable markers: Basta
Growth in bacteria
  Bacterial resistance: Spectinomycin, 50 μg/mL
  Growth temperature: 37°C
  Growth strain: ccdB Survival
  Growth instructions: /
  Copy number: High Copy
Gene/Insert
  Sequencing primers: 5′ 5'-TAGGGATAACAGGGTAATATC-3'
Terms and licenses: Academic/Nonprofit Terms; Industry Terms: Not Available to Industry
How to cite: pB7WG_ASX was a gift from Kristina Gruden (Addgene plasmid # 98891 ; http://n2t.net/addgene:98891 ; RRID:Addgene_98891)
